Addgene plasmid #115530: pCHKU17.1-2.2
Purpose: Expression of a fungal biosynthetic gene cluster
Depositing lab: Ronald Davis. Depositing organization: Stanford University. Publication: HEx: A heterologous expression platform for the discovery of fungal natural products. Harvey CJB, Tang M, Schlecht U, Horecka J, Fischer CR, Lin HC, Li J, Naughton B, Cherry J, Miranda M, Li YF, Chu AM, Hennessy JR, Vandova GA, Inglis D, Aiyar RS, Steinmetz LM, Davis RW, Medema MH, Sattely E, Khosla C, St Onge RP, Tang Y, Hillenmeyer ME. Sci Adv. 2018 Apr 11;4(4):eaar5459. doi: 10.1126/sciadv.aar5459. eCollection 2018 Apr. PubMed 29651464.
Backbone
  Vector backbone: pCHINT2A
  Vector type: Yeast Expression
  Selectable markers: URA3
Growth in bacteria
  Bacterial resistance: Ampicillin, 100 μg/mL
  Growth temperature: 37°C
  Growth strain: DH5alpha
  Copy number: High Copy
Gene/Insert
  Gene/Insert name: S_cerevisiae_ADH2-ORF1, S_bayanus_ADH2-ORF2, PCK1-ORF3 (alt name: Tailoring genes for cluster TC9)
  Species: Schizophyllum commune
  Cloning method: Unknown
Terms and licenses: Academic/Nonprofit Terms; Industry Terms: Not Available to Industry
Depositor comments: insert sizes: 846, 1482, 792
How to cite: pCHKU17.1-2.2 was a gift from Ronald Davis (Addgene plasmid # 115530 ; http://n2t.net/addgene:115530 ; RRID:Addgene_115530)
