[The description below was written by a language model from this plasmid's Addgene catalogue record and pLannotate feature annotations shown in this document.]
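Description:
pCHKU17.1-2.2 is a yeast expression plasmid of about 11 kb built on the pCHINT2A backbone and made as part of a heterologous expression platform for discovering fungal natural products. It is an E. coli–yeast shuttle vector. A high-copy ColE1/pUC-type origin and an ampicillin resistance gene (β-lactamase with its own promoter) support propagation in bacteria. The 2μ origin provides episomal, multicopy maintenance in Saccharomyces cerevisiae, and the URA3 cassette allows selection by uracil prototrophy and counterselection with 5-fluoroorotic acid. Short remnants of a pBluescript multiple cloning site, a T3 promoter, and bom and rop fragments are backbone leftovers.

The payload is three open reading frames from Schizophyllum commune, described as tailoring genes for a biosynthetic gene cluster designated TC9, with recorded insert sizes of 846, 1482 and 792 bp. According to the insert name, each ORF has its own yeast promoter: S. cerevisiae ADH2 for ORF1, the S. bayanus ADH2 promoter for ORF2, and PCK1 for ORF3. These promoters are generally glucose-repressed and switch on once the sugar is depleted, so using distinct promoter sequences should allow coordinated expression while limiting repeated sequence within the plasmid. The automated annotation does not identify the ORFs or the promoters. Within the cassette region it detects only an ADH2 terminator, plus a GRS2 fragment whose role the record does not state. The identities and enzymatic functions of the three genes are also not given.

The depositor sequence and the repository's sequencing result differ slightly in length and in their numbering start point, but they show the same feature order. The plasmid is intended for expressing cluster genes in yeast, and the "tailoring genes" label suggests use alongside a construct carrying the core biosynthetic enzyme, though the record does not say this.
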