Features (pLannotate 1.2.2; 13 found; start..end, strand, type, name):
   1347..1646    +  terminator     ADH2 terminator: transcription terminator for the S. cerevisiae alcohol dehydrogenase 2 (ADH2) gene
   4182..4397    +  promoter       URA3 promoter: S. cerevisiae URA3
   4398..5201    +  CDS            URA3: orotidine-5'-phosphate decarboxylase, required for uracil biosynthesis; S. cerevisiae URA3; yeast auxotrophic marker, counterselectable with 5-fluoroorotic acid (5-FOA)
   5280..5331    +  misc_feature   bom (fragment): basis of mobility region from pBR322
   6770..7126    -  CDS            GRS2 (fragment): SYG2_YEAST - Experimental evidence at protein level: Swiss-Prot protein existence level 1. Catalyzes the ATP-dependent ligation of glycine to the 3'-end of its cognate tRNA, via the formation of an aminoacyl-adenylate intermediate (Gly-AMP) (PubMed:23816885). Also produces diadenosine tetraphosphate (Ap4A), a universal pleiotropic signaling molecule needed for cell regulation pathways, by direct condensation of 2 ATPs. Thereby, may play a special role in Ap4A homeostasis (By similarity). From Saccharomyces cerevisiae (strain ATCC 204508 / S288c) (Baker's yeast).
   7124..7147    -  misc_feature   MCS (fragment): pBluescript multiple cloning site
   7160..7178    -  promoter       T3 promoter: promoter for bacteriophage T3 RNA polymerase
   7517..8105    -  rep_origin     ori: high-copy-number ColE1/pMB1/pBR322/pUC origin of replication
   8276..9136    -  CDS            AmpR: β-lactamase; bla; confers resistance to ampicillin, carbenicillin, and related antibiotics
   9137..9241    -  promoter       AmpR promoter: bla
   9268..10610   -  rep_origin     2μ ori: yeast 2μ plasmid origin of replication
  10678..10710   +  CDS            rop (fragment): Rop protein, which maintains plasmids at low copy number; rop
  10945..11005   -  misc_feature   MCS (fragment): pBluescript multiple cloning site
>Addgene plasmid #115530 | pCHKU17.1-2.2 | depositor full sequence | sequence record 217868 | pCHKU17.1-2.2 sequence 11013 bps
TATCTAAAAATTGCCTTATGATCCGTCTCTCCGGTTACAGCCTGTGTAACTGATTAATCCTGCCTTTCTA
ATCACCATTCTAATGTTTTAATTAAGGGATTTTGTCTTCATTAACGGCTTTCGCTCATAAAAATGTTATG
ACGTTTTGCCCGCAGGCGGGAAACCATCCACTTCACGAGACTGATCTCCTCTGCCGGAACACCGGGCATC
TCCAACTTATAAGTTGGAGAAATAAGAGAATTTCAGATTGAGAGAATGAAAAAAAAAAAAAAAAAAAAGG
CAGAGGAGAGCATAGAAATGGGGTTCACTTTTTGGTAAAGCTATAGCATGCCTATCACATATAAATAGAG
TGCCAGTAGCGACTTTTTTCACACTCGAAATACTCTTACTACTGCTCTCTTGTTGTTTTTATCACTTCTT
GTTTCTTCTTGGTAAATAGAATATCAAGCTACAAAAAGCATACAATCAACTATCAACTATTAACTATATC
GTAATACACAATGTTCAGCCTTCTCCGACGACACCTTTACACCCTCTTCCTCTTCACGTACAGCGACATG
AAGACCATCTTGCTTCCAATAACTGTCTTTGCCTCGGTAGCAGCCCCTGCGCAGTCGCCACAAGGCCTCC
TACTCGGAGTCTTCTGGACATGGTTGCACCAGCTCCACGCCAACCTCTCAAACCAGTACAAGGCGCTGGA
GGAAGACAAGATGAACAAGCCCTGGCGACCCTTGCCCGCGCACCGCGTCACTCCCCGGCAGGCCGAGCTC
CTGCGCTGGACCCTGATCCCACTGACGATCGGCTTCTCCACTATCGGCGGCCCACACGCCATCGCCGCCA
GTATCTGGCTCGCAACAGCCTTGGTCATCTACGAGCAGCCCTCCGTCAGCGGCCACTGGCTCGGCAAGAA
CATCCTCAACTGCGCCGGCTACATCGGTTTCGAATACGGCGCAACAGCAATGCTGGGCGAGGGCAGGCCT
CTGAGCGCGTCGGCGGTGCTCTTGCTGCTATGCAGCGGCCTCGTCATCCTCACCACCATCCACGCGCAGG
ACTTCGCCGACATCGCCGGCGACTCCGCCCTCGGCCGCGTCACCTTCCCCATCCGCGCCCCCGCCCTCTC
CCGCGCGTTCATCTACCTCGGCATCCCGCTCCTCTCCCTCGCGCTCTCCGTCGCCTGGGATATGTTCTGG
GCGGCCCGCGTACTGTTCCTCGCGCTCGGCTCCGCAGTCGCGTGGCGGTTCTACGCCTTCCGGACGATCT
CGCAGGACGCGCGGTCGTATGTGTTGTACAATGTATGGCTATTCAGTGTACACCTTTTGCCTGCCACGCA
GCGGCACTGGATGTGAGCGGATCTCTTATGTCTTTACGATTTATAGTTTTCATTATCAAGTATGCCTATA
TTAGTATATAGCATCTTTAGATGACAGTGTTCGAAGTTTCACGAATAAAAGATAATATTCTACTTTTTGC
TCCCACCGCGTTTGCTAGCACGAGTGAACACCATCCCTCGCCTGTGAGTTGTACCCATTCCTCTAAACTG
TAGACATGGTAGCTTCAGCAGTGTTCGTTATGTACGGCATCCTCCAACAAACAGTCGGTTATAGTTTGTC
CTGCTCCTCTGAATCGTCTCCCTCGATATTTCTCATTTTCCTTCGCATGCCAGCATTGAAATGATCGAAG
TTCAATGATGAAACGGTAATTCTTCTGTCATTTACTCATCTCATCTCATCAAGTTATATAATTCTATACG
GATGTAATTTTTCACTTTTCGTCTTGACGTCCACCCTATAATTTCAATTATTGAACCCTCACGATCCAGT
TCTCCAGTGACACAGCCTTTATCTGGTCAAACCTTTCTTTCTAATCACCTATGCTGATGCTTAATTAAGG
GATTTTTGTCTCCATCAACGGCATGCGCCCAAAAATGACGTTTTTTTTAACCCATAGACACGAAACTACC
CATTTTCCACCGGCCTGACCTACCACCGGAACAACGGCCATCTCCAACTTGCAAGTTGGGGAAATTAAGA
GCATCGCAGGTTTAATGGAAGAAAAAAAAAAGGTACAGCACAGCGCAAATGGAGTTAGTTCCCTTATGTC
ACACACTCACACACAGTCGGTCAGATCAAGCATACTGGGTGCGTATAAATAGAGTGGCCATTGCCACCCT
GTTTATCTCAAAATCTGTCTTGTTAGTGGTCTTCTCCCTTTTTCAGGTTACAATTCTCTTGTTTCTACTT
AGTATATAAGTATATCAAGCTATATTAAGCATACTATCAACTGTCAACTCTATCCTCAAAATACAATACA
AAATGTCGTATGCTCTTTTGGCAGCAGGCGCGGCTTGCATCTTGCTCGTCGGGAATGGCCTCTACACCCT
GCTGTGGCATCCCCTCGCCTCATACCCTGGCCCACGACTTGCGGCGTTGACGAAGTGGTACCGCGCGTAC
TTCGACCTCGTCCACGATGGCGGTTGGCTTGAGCACCTGGAGGAGCTTCATCGTCAGTATGGCCCTGTCG
TACGCGTCGCTGCTTCTGAACTACACTTCGCGGAGCCCGCAGCATACCATGACATCCACAACTTCACAAA
CCGTTTTGCAAAGGACCCCGAGTTGTATCGTGCCTTCGACCTGCCACAGGCGTCCTTCGGACAGGTGGAT
CCTGTCGCGGCGAAGACCCGCCGCGACACCTTGGGACCACTCTTCTCACGTCAAGGTATTCGCAAGTTCG
AGTTCGTCATTCAGGATAAGGTCGACCTCCTCGTCAACCGCCTCATCGAGGAGGGCTCCACCCGCCAGCC
CGTCAACCTTTTCCTCGCCTTCCGCTCCTTCAGCTTCGACACCATCATGTCCTACTGCTTCGCCACCTCC
TACCACTCCCTCGAGCACGAACGCTTCGCCCACCCCATGATCCCCATCATCTTTAAGGTCAACGTCCTCA
CCTGGACCCTGCGTTACTTCCCCTTCCTCATGAGCCTTGTGCGCTACGGTCCGCGCTTCATCACCTCCCG
GCTCTCGCCCGTAGCCGTTGGCTTCCAGGGCCTGTTCGACCACTTTGACAAGCGGGTGGATGAGGTGTTG
AGCGAGCCGGAGAGCCTAGGGGCCGCCGGGCATGATACGGTATTCCATCATCTGATCAATGGGAAGAGAG
AGAGGCCGAGCAAGGAGGTGCTGATCGAGGAGGCAATCACACTGTTTGGGGCGGGGAGCGAGACGACGGC
GGCGGCGGTGACAACGGCGATTTTCCATGTTCTGAACGACAAGCGCATCCGCGAGAGGGTGATGGAGGAG
CTAAGGGAGGCATGGCCAGATCCGACGATGCGGTTGTCGGCGCAGGAGATCGAGAAGCTGCCGTATTTGA
CAGCTGTCATCAAGGAAACGTTGAGGTTCGCGCCAGGTGTCGTCACTCCTGCCCCTCGCATCGTGCATCA
GGACTCCGTCATCGCGGGCCACCCAATTCCTGCTGGAACGACCGTGGCCATAGGTGCCACATTCGTGCAC
CTTAACCCGGAAATCTACGAGGACCCAAAGAGGTTCAAGCCCGAGCGATGGCTGAAGGAGGGCGCGCAGG
CACTCGAGAGTGCATACTTTATCCCCTTTTCGAAGGGCCCGAGGATGTGTCTGGGGCATTACCTTGCGTG
GTGCGAGATGTACCTCGTCCTTGCGAACGTCCTACGCAAGACGGATATCACTGTGTTCGAGACGGATGAG
ACGGACTTTGAGTTCCGTCAATACTGGATGCCCATCTTCCGAGGACGACAGCTGAAGGGGTTCGTCGAGC
CGAGAATTGACTAAACAAATCGCTCTTAAATATATACCTAAAGAACATTAAAGCTATATTATAAGCAAAG
ATACGTAAATTTTGCTTATATTATTATACACATATCATATTTCTATATTTTTAAGATTTGGTTATATAAT
GTACGTAATGCAAAGGAAATAAATTTTATACATTATTGAACAGCGTCCAAGTAACTACATTATGTGCACT
AATAGTTTAGCGTCGTGAAGACTTTATTGTGTCGCGAAAAGTAAAAATTTTAAAAATTAGAGCACCTTGA
ACTTGCGAAAAAGGTTCTCATCAACTGTTTAAAAGGAGGATATCAGGTCCTATTTCTGACAAACAATATA
CAAATTTAGTTTCAAAGATGAATCAGTGCGCGAAGGACATAACTCATTCAATTCAATTCATCATTTTTTT
TTTATTCTTTTTTTTGATTTCGGTTTCTTTGAAATTTTTTTGATTCGGTAATCTCCGAACAGAAGGAAGA
ACGAAGGAAGGAGCACAGACTTAGATTGGTATATATACGCATATGTAGTGTTGAAGAAACATGAAATTGC
CCAGTATTCTTAACCCAACTGCACAGAACAAAAACCTGCAGGAAACGAAGATAAATCATGTCGAAAGCTA
CATATAAGGAACGTGCTGCTACTCATCCTAGTCCTGTTGCTGCCAAGCTATTTAATATCATGCACGAAAA
GCAAACAAACTTGTGTGCTTCATTGGATGTTCGTACCACCAAGGAATTACTGGAGTTAGTTGAAGCATTA
GGTCCCAAAATTTGTTTACTAAAAACACATGTGGATATCTTGACTGATTTTTCCATGGAGGGCACAGTTA
AGCCGCTAAAGGCATTATCCGCCAAGTACAATTTTTTACTCTTCGAAGACAGAAAATTTGCTGACATTGG
TAATACAGTCAAATTGCAGTACTCTGCGGGTGTATACAGAATAGCAGAATGGGCAGACATTACGAATGCA
CACGGTGTGGTGGGCCCAGGTATTGTTAGCGGTTTGAAGCAGGCGGCAGAAGAAGTAACAAAGGAACCTA
GAGGCCTTTTGATGTTAGCAGAATTGTCATGCAAGGGCTCCCTATCTACTGGAGAATATACTAAGGGTAC
TGTTGACATTGCGAAGAGCGACAAAGATTTTGTTATCGGCTTTATTGCTCAAAGAGACATGGGTGGAAGA
GATGAAGGTTACGATTGGTTGATTATGACACCCGGTGTGGGTTTAGATGACAAGGGAGACGCATTGGGTC
AACAGTATAGAACCGTGGATGATGTGGTCTCTACAGGATCTGACATTATTATTGTTGGAAGAGGACTATT
TGCAAAGGGAAGGGATGCTAAGGTAGAGGGTGAACGTTACAGAAAAGCAGGCTGGGAAGCATATTTGAGA
AGATGCGGCCAGCAAAACTAAAAAACTGTATTATAAGTAAATGCATGTATACTAAACTCACAAATTAGAG
CTTCAATTTAATTATATCAGTTATTACCCTATGCGGTGTGAAATACCGCACAGATGCGTAAGGAGAAAAT
ACCGCATCAGGATAGGAAAAAACCGAGCTTCCTTTCATCCGGCGCGGCTGTGTTCTACATATCACTGAAG
CTCCGGGTATTTTAAGTTATACAAGGGAAAGATGCCGGCTAGACTAGCAAGTTTTAGGCTGCTTAACATT
ATGGATAGGCGGATAAAGGGCCCAAACAGGATTGTAAAGCTTAGACGCTTCTGGTTGGACAATGGTACGT
TTGTGTATTAAGTAAGGCTTGGCTGGGGATAGCAACATTGGGCAGAGTATAGAAGACCACAAAAAAAAGG
TATATAAGGGCAGAGAAGTCTTTGTAATGTGTGTAACTTCTCTTCCATGTGTAATCAGTATTTCTACTTA
CTTCTTAAATATACAGAAGTAAGACAGATAACCAACAGCCTTTCCCAGATATACATATATATCTTTATTT
CAGCTTAAACAATAATTATATTTGTTTAACTCAAAAATAAAAAAAAAAAACCAAACTCACGCAACTAATT
ATTCCATAATAAAATAACAACATGGCCTCCATCCTCAAGTCGAAGTGCGTCCTCGTCACCGGCGCGACCG
CGGGCATCGGGCGCGCGCTCGCTCGCGCCATCCGTGACCTCCCCTCGAAGCCGACTGTCATCGCGATGGG
CCGCCGGCAGGAGCGGCTCGATGAGCTTGCGAAAGAGGGCTTCAAGACGGCCAAGTTCGACATGAACACG
ACGCCCGACAAGATCAGGGCGTTCGTGGATGATATCACGGCGCAGTACCCGGAGCTGGACGCGGTCATCC
TGAACGCGGGCGTGCAGTATATCTTCGACTTCACCAAGCCCGAGAGCGTGGATTTCAACAAGATCAGCAC
CGAGTTCAACGTCAACTACCTCGCCGTCGTGAGCATGATGACGGCCTTCCTCCCGCACCTAATCAAGATC
GGGAAAGAGCGCCCCACCCTCCTCGTCCCGGTGACCTCTGGCCTCATGACGATCCCCCTACCGAGCACGG
CGAACTACTCTGCGACGAAGGCGGCCCTCCACAGCATCTCCTTCTCCATCCGCATTCAAATGGAGAACGC
CAAGACAAACGTGCACGTCCTCGAGATTATCCCTCCCCTCGTCGAGTCCGAGTTGCACGACAACCAAGGC
ACCACGGAGGCTCTGTCCAGATTCTGGATGCCCCTTGCCGACTTTATCAACGTCGTCCTCGACGGCCTCA
AGGAGGGCAAGATCGCCATCACCGCCGGCGCGGCCACCTCAGCGTACCTCCAGTTCGAGAAGGGCAAGGA
GAGCTACCGCAATGGGCTCATGGGGCTGCCAGTTACGCAGTAAGGAGATTGATAAGACTTTTCTAGTTGC
ATATCTTTTATATTTAAATCTTATCTATTAGTTAATTTTTTGTAATTTATCCTTATATATAGTCTGGTTA
TTCTAAAATATCATTTCAGTATCTAAAAATTCCCCTCTTTTTTCAGTTATATCTTAACAGGCGACAGTCC
AAATGTTGATTTATCCCAGTCCGATTCATCAGGGTTGTGAAGCATTTTGTCAATGGTCGAAATCACATCA
GTAATAGTGCCTCTTACTTGCCTCATAGAATTTCTTTCTCTTAACGTCACCGTTTGGTCTTTTATAGTTT
CGAAATCTATGGTGATACCAAATGGTGTTCCCAATTCATCGTTACGGGCGTATTTTTTACCAATTGAAGT
ATTGGAATCGTCAATTTTAAAGTATATCTCTCTTTTACGTAAAGCCTGCGAGATCCTCTTAAGTATAGCG
GGGAAGCCATCGTTATTCGATATTGTCGTAACAAATACTTTGATCGGCGCTATGCGGCCGCCACCGCGGT
GGAGCTCCAGCTTTTGTTCCCTTTAGTGAGGGTTAATTGCGCGCTTGGCGAGACTCAAACAAGATATATT
TTGCCCGCCTTACAGACGAAACTAGTTGGAGGTTATGGAGCATACTATCACGTGGGCGGCCACTGGTGAG
TTACTACACCCCAGGGGCAACGTTGATGCTCCTAAAAAACTCTGGCTGGACGCAAGCCGTAACACCCGTG
TCACTTCATAATCGTTTGCAATTCAGGGCTTGATCTACACATTACCCTGTTATCCCTATTAATTAATACG
GTTATCCACAGAATCAGGGGATAACGCAGGAAAGAACATGTGAGCAAAAGGCCAGCAAAAGGCCAGGAAC
CGTAAAAAGGCCGCGTTGCTGGCGTTTTTCCATAGGCTCCGCCCCCCTGACGAGCATCACAAAAATCGAC
GCTCAAGTCAGAGGTGGCGAAACCCGACAGGACTATAAAGATACCAGGCGTTTCCCCCTGGAAGCTCCCT
CGTGCGCTCTCCTGTTCCGACCCTGCCGCTTACCGGATACCTGTCCGCCTTTCTCCCTTCGGGAAGCGTG
GCGCTTTCTCATAGCTCACGCTGTAGGTATCTCAGTTCGGTGTAGGTCGTTCGCTCCAAGCTGGGCTGTG
TGCACGAACCCCCCGTTCAGCCCGACCGCTGCGCCTTATCCGGTAACTATCGTCTTGAGTCCAACCCGGT
AAGACACGACTTATCGCCACTGGCAGCAGCCACTGGTAACAGGATTAGCAGAGCGAGGTATGTAGGCGGT
GCTACAGAGTTCTTGAAGTGGTGGCCTAACTACGGCTACACTAGAAGGACAGTATTTGGTATCTGCGCTC
TGCTGAAGCCAGTTACCTTCGGAAAAAGAGTTGGTAGCTCTTGATCCGGCAAACAAACCACCGCTGGTAG
CGGTGGTTTTTTTGTTTGCAAGCAGCAGATTACGCGCAGAAAAAAAGGATCTCAAGAAGATCCTTTGATC
TTTTCTACGGGGTCTGACGCTCAGTGGAACGAAAACTCACGTTAAGGGATTTTGGTCATGAGATTATCAA
AAAGGATCTTCACCTAGATCCTTTTAAATTAAAAATGAAGTTTTAAATCAATCTAAAGTATATATGAGTA
AACTTGGTCTGACAGTTACCAATGCTTAATCAGTGAGGCACCTATCTCAGCGATCTGTCTATTTCGTTCA
TCCATAGTTGCCTGACTCCCCGTCGTGTAGATAACTACGATACGGGAGGGCTTACCATCTGGCCCCAGTG
CTGCAATGATACCGCGAGACCCACGCTCACCGGCTCCAGATTTATCAGCAATAAACCAGCCAGCCGGAAG
GGCCGAGCGCAGAAGTGGTCCTGCAACTTTATCCGCCTCCATCCAGTCTATTAATTGTTGCCGGGAAGCT
AGAGTAAGTAGTTCGCCAGTTAATAGTTTGCGCAACGTTGTTGCCATTGCTACAGGCATCGTGGTGTCAC
GCTCGTCGTTTGGTATGGCTTCATTCAGCTCCGGTTCCCAACGATCAAGGCGAGTTACATGATCCCCCAT
GTTGTGCAAAAAAGCGGTTAGCTCCTTCGGTCCTCCGATCGTTGTCAGAAGTAAGTTGGCCGCAGTGTTA
TCACTCATGGTTATGGCAGCACTGCATAATTCTCTTACTGTCATGCCATCCGTAAGATGCTTTTCTGTGA
CTGGTGAGTACTCAACCAAGTCATTCTGAGAATAGTGTATGCGGCGACCGAGTTGCTCTTGCCCGGCGTC
AATACGGGATAATACCGCGCCACATAGCAGAACTTTAAAAGTGCTCATCATTGGAAAACGTTCTTCGGGG
CGAAAACTCTCAAGGATCTTACCGCTGTTGAGATCCAGTTCGATGTAACCCACTCGTGCACCCAACTGAT
CTTCAGCATCTTTTACTTTCACCAGCGTTTCTGGGTGAGCAAAAACAGGAAGGCAAAATGCCGCAAAAAA
GGGAATAAGGGCGACACGGAAATGTTGAATACTCATACTCTTCCTTTTTCAATATTATTGAAGCATTTAT
CAGGGTTATTGTCTCATGAGCGGATACATATTTGAATGTATTTAGAAAAATAAACAAATAGGGGTTCCGC
GCACATTTCCCCGAAAAGTGCCACCTGAACGAAGCATCTGTGCTTCATTTTGTAGAACAAAAATGCAACG
CGAGAGCGCTAATTTTTCAAACAAAGAATCTGAGCTGCATTTTTACAGAACAGAAATGCAACGCGAAAGC
GCTATTTTACCAACGAAGAATCTGTGCTTCATTTTTGTAAAACAAAAATGCAACGCGAGAGCGCTAATTT
TTCAAACAAAGAATCTGAGCTGCATTTTTACAGAACAGAAATGCAACGCGAGAGCGCTATTTTACCAACA
AAGAATCTATACTTCTTTTTTGTTCTACAAAAATGCATCCCGAGAGCGCTATTTTTCTAACAAAGCATCT
TAGATTACTTTTTTTCTCCTTTGTGCGCTCTATAATGCAGTCTCTTGATAACTTTTTGCACTGTAGGTCC
GTTAAGGTTAGAAGAAGGCTACTTTGGTGTCTATTTTCTCTTCCATAAAAAAAGCCTGACTCCACTTCCC
GCGTTTACTGATTACTAGCGAAGCTGCGGGTGCATTTTTTCAAGATAAAGGCATCCCCGATTATATTCTA
TACCGATGTGGATTGCGCATACTTTGTGAACAGAAAGTGATAGCGTTGATGATTCTTCATTGGTCAGAAA
ATTATGAACGGTTTCTTCTATTTTGTCTCTATATACTACGTATAGGAAATGTTTACATTTTCGTATTGTT
TTCGATTCACTCTATGAATAGTTCTTACTACAATTTTTTTGTCTAAAGAGTAATACTAGAGATAAACATA
AAAAATGTAGAGGTCGAGTTTAGATGCAAGTTCAAGGAGCGAAAGGTGGATGGGTAGGTTATATAGGGAT
ATAGCACAGAGATATATAGCAAAGAGATACTTTTGAGCAATGTTTGTGGAAGCGGTATTCGCAATATTTT
AGTAGCTCGTTACAGTCCGGTGCGTTTTTGGTTTTTTGAAAGTGCGTCTTCAGAGCGCTTTTGGTTTTCA
AAAGCGCTCTGAAGTTCCTATACTTTCTAGAGAATAGGAACTTCGGAATAGGAACTTCAAAGCGTTTCCG
AAAACGAGCGCTTCCGAAAATGCAACGCGAGCTGCGCACATACAGCTCACTGTTCACGTCGCACCTATAT
CTGCGTGTTGCCTGTATATATATATACATGAGAAGAACGGCATAGTGCGTGTTTATGCTTAAATGCGTAC
TTATATGCGTCTATTTATGTAGGATGAAAGGTAGTCTAGTACCTCCTGTGATATTATCCCATTCCATGCG
GGGTATCGTATGCTTCCTTCAGCACTACCCTTTAGCTGTTCTATATGCTGCCACTCCTCAATTGGATTAG
TCTCATCCTTCAATGCTATCATTTCCTTTGATATTGGATCATACTAAGAAACCATTATTATCATGACATT
AACCTATAAAAATAGGCGTATCACGAGGCCCTTTCGTCTCGCGCGTTTCGGTGATGACGGTGAAAACCTC
GGCGCGCCATTACCCTGTTATCCCTAATATACAACGCAAAGAAGCTGGAAAATTGGCGAGGGAATCCTGT
TTCTGTCTATCCAAGAATGGGCATGAGGTGGCAACCGTCGTGCTAGCGTACAGGGTGCACTTTGTAACCA
TTTGGGACACCGGACACTCGCTGTTTTCGAAATTACCCTTTAAGCGCGGGTATTGAACCAGGCTTATGCC
CAAGATCGTAGCAAGCATTTAAATGACGGTATCGATAAGCTTGATATCGAATTCCTGCAGCCCGGGGGAT
CCACTAGTTCTAGAGTTAATTAA
