Features (pLannotate 1.2.2; 14 found; start..end, strand, type, name):
    794..1093    +  terminator     ADH2 terminator: transcription terminator for the S. cerevisiae alcohol dehydrogenase 2 (ADH2) gene
   3629..3844    +  promoter       URA3 promoter: S. cerevisiae URA3
   3845..4648    +  CDS            URA3: orotidine-5'-phosphate decarboxylase, required for uracil biosynthesis; S. cerevisiae URA3; yeast auxotrophic marker, counterselectable with 5-fluoroorotic acid (5-FOA)
   4727..4778    +  misc_feature   bom (fragment): basis of mobility region from pBR322
   6217..6573    -  CDS            GRS2 (fragment): SYG2_YEAST - Experimental evidence at protein level: Swiss-Prot protein existence level 1. Catalyzes the ATP-dependent ligation of glycine to the 3'-end of its cognate tRNA, via the formation of an aminoacyl-adenylate intermediate (Gly-AMP) (PubMed:23816885). Also produces diadenosine tetraphosphate (Ap4A), a universal pleiotropic signaling molecule needed for cell regulation pathways, by direct condensation of 2 ATPs. Thereby, may play a special role in Ap4A homeostasis (By similarity). From Saccharomyces cerevisiae (strain ATCC 204508 / S288c) (Baker's yeast).
   6571..6594    -  misc_feature   MCS (fragment): pBluescript multiple cloning site
   6607..6625    -  promoter       T3 promoter: promoter for bacteriophage T3 RNA polymerase
   6964..7552    -  rep_origin     ori: high-copy-number ColE1/pMB1/pBR322/pUC origin of replication
   7723..8583    -  CDS            AmpR: β-lactamase; bla; confers resistance to ampicillin, carbenicillin, and related antibiotics
   8584..8688    -  promoter       AmpR promoter: bla
   8715..10057   -  rep_origin     2μ ori: yeast 2μ plasmid origin of replication
  10125..10150   +  CDS            rop (fragment): Rop protein, which maintains plasmids at low copy number; rop
  10151..10180   +  CDS            rop (fragment): Rop protein, which maintains plasmids at low copy number; rop
  10415..10474   -  misc_feature   MCS (fragment): pBluescript multiple cloning site
>Addgene plasmid #115530 | pCHKU17.1-2.2 | addgene full sequence | sequence record 224115 | Addgene NGS Result
CGACATGAAGACCATCTTGCTTCCAATAACTGTCTTTGCCTCGGTAGCAGCCCCTGCGCAGTCGCCACAA
GGCCTCCTACTCGGAGTCTTCTGGACATGGTTGCACCAGCTCCACGCCAACCTCTCAAACCAGTACAAGG
CGCTGGAGGAAGACAAGATGAACAAGCCCTGGCGACCCTTGCCCGCGCACCGCGTCACTCCCCGGCAGGC
CGAGCTCCTGCGCTGGACCCTGATCCCACTGACGATCGGCTTCTCCACTATCGGCGGCCCACACGCCATC
GCCGCCAGTATCTGGCTCGCAACAGCCTTGGTCATCTACGAGCAGCCCTCCGTCAGCGGCCACTGGCTCG
GCAAGAACATCCTCAACTGCGCCGGCTACATCGGTTTCGAATACGGCGCAACAGCAATGCTGGGCGAGGG
CAGGCCTCTGAGCGCGTCGGCGGTGCTCTTGCTGCTATGCAGCGGCCTCGTCATCCTCACCACCATCCAC
GCGCAGGACTTCGCCGACATCGCCGGCGACTCCGCCCTCGGCCGCGTCACCTTCCCCATCCGCGCCCCCG
CCCTCTCCCGCGCGTTCATCTACCTCGGCATCCCGCTCCTCTCCCTCGCGCTCTCCGTCGCCTGGGATAT
GTTCTGGGCGGCCCGCGTACTGTTCCTCGCGCTCGGCTCCGCAGTCGCGTGGCGGTTCTACGCCTTCCGG
ACGATCTCGCAGGACGCGCGGTCGTATGTGTTGTACAATGTATGGCTATTCAGTGTACACCTTTTGCCTG
CCACGCAGCGGCACTGGATGTGAGCGGATCTCTTATGTCTTTACGATTTATAGTTTTCATTATCAAGTAT
GCCTATATTAGTATATAGCATCTTTAGATGACAGTGTTCGAAGTTTCACGAATAAAAGATAATATTCTAC
TTTTTGCTCCCACCGCGTTTGCTAGCACGAGTGAACACCATCCCTCGCCTGTGAGTTGTACCCATTCCTC
TAAACTGTAGACATGGTAGCTTCAGCAGTGTTCGTTATGTACGGCATCCTCCAACAAACAGTCGGTTATA
GTTTGTCCTGCTCCTCTGAATCGTCTCCCTCGATATTTCTCATTTTCCTTCGCATGCCAGCATTGAAATG
ATCGAAGTTCAATGATGAAACGGTAATTCTTCTGTCATTTACTCATCTCATCTCATCAAGTTATATAATT
CTATACGGATGTAATTTTTCACTTTTCGTCTTGACGTCCACCCTATAATTTCAATTATTGAACCCTCACG
ATCCAGTTCTCCAGTGACACAGCCTTTATCTGGTCAAACCTTTCTTTCTAATCACCTATGCTGATGCTTA
ATTAAGGGATTTTTGTCTCCATCAACGGCATGCGCCCAAAAATGACGTTTTTTTTAACCCATAGACACGA
AACTACCCATTTTCCACCGGCCTGACCTACCACCGGAACAACGGCCATCTCCAACTTGCAAGTTGGGGAA
ATTAAGAGCATCGCAGGTTTAATGGAAGAAAAAAAAAAGGTACAGCACAGCGCAAATGGAGTTAGTTCCC
TTATGTCACACACTCACACACAGTCGGTCAGATCAAGCATACTGGGTGCGTATAAATAGAGTGGCCATTG
CCACCCTGTTTATCTCAAAATCTGTCTTGTTAGTGGTCTTCTCCCTTTTTCAGGTTACAATTCTCTTGTT
TCTACTTAGTATATAAGTATATCAAGCTATATTAAGCATACTATCAACTGTCAACTCTATCCTCAAAATA
CAATACAAAATGTCGTATGCTCTTTTGGCAGCAGGCGCGGCTTGCATCTTGCTCGTCGGGAATGGCCTCT
ACACCCTGCTGTGGCATCCCCTCGCCTCATACCCTGGCCCACGACTTGCGGCGTTGACGAAGTGGTACCG
CGCGTACTTCGACCTCGTCCACGATGGCGGTTGGCTTGAGCACCTGGAGGAGCTTCATCGTCAGTATGGC
CCTGTCGTACGCGTCGCTGCTTCTGAACTACACTTCGCGGAGCCCGCAGCATACCATGACATCCACAACT
TCACAAACCGTTTTGCAAAGGACCCCGAGTTGTATCGTGCCTTCGACCTGCCACAGGCGTCCTTCGGACA
GGTGGATCCTGTCGCGGCGAAGACCCGCCGCGACACCTTGGGACCACTCTTCTCACGTCAAGGTATTCGC
AAGTTCGAGTTCGTCATTCAGGATAAGGTCGACCTCCTCGTCAACCGCCTCATCGAGGAGGGCTCCACCC
GCCAGCCCGTCAACCTTTTCCTCGCCTTCCGCTCCTTCAGCTTCGACACCATCATGTCCTACTGCTTCGC
CACCTCCTACCACTCCCTCGAGCACGAACGCTTCGCCCACCCCATGATCCCCATCATCTTTAAGGTCAAC
GTCCTCACCTGGACCCTGCGTTACTTCCCCTTCCTCATGAGCCTTGTGCGCTACGGTCCGCGCTTCATCA
CCTCCCGGCTCTCGCCCGTAGCCGTTGGCTTCCAGGGCCTGTTCGACCACTTTGACAAGCGGGTGGATGA
GGTGTTGAGCGAGCCGGAGAGCCTAGGGGCCGCCGGGCATGATACGGTATTCCATCATCTGATCAATGGG
AAGAGAGAGAGGCCGAGCAAGGAGGTGCTGATCGAGGAGGCAATCACACTGTTTGGGGCGGGGAGCGAGA
CGACGGCGGCGGCGGTGACAACGGCGATTTTCCATGTTCTGAACGACAAGCGCATCCGCGAGAGGGTGAT
GGAGGAGCTAAGGGAGGCATGGCCAGATCCGACGATGCGGTTGTCGGCGCAGGAGATCGAGAAGCTGCCG
TATTTGACAGCTGTCATCAAGGAAACGTTGAGGTTCGCGCCAGGTGTCGTCACTCCTGCCCCTCGCATCG
TGCATCAGGACTCCGTCATCGCGGGCCACCCAATTCCTGCTGGAACGACCGTGGCCATAGGTGCCACATT
CGTGCACCTTAACCCGGAAATCTACGAGGACCCAAAGAGGTTCAAGCCCGAGCGATGGCTGAAGGAGGGC
GCGCAGGCACTCGAGAGTGCATACTTTATCCCCTTTTCGAAGGGCCCGAGGATGTGTCTGGGGCATTACC
TTGCGTGGTGCGAGATGTACCTCGTCCTTGCGAACGTCCTACGCAAGACGGATATCACTGTGTTCGAGAC
GGATGAGACGGACTTTGAGTTCCGTCAATACTGGATGCCCATCTTCCGAGGACGACAGCTGAAGGGGTTC
GTCGAGCCGAGAATTGACTAAACAAATCGCTCTTAAATATATACCTAAAGAACATTAAAGCTATATTATA
AGCAAAGATACGTAAATTTTGCTTATATTATTATACACATATCATATTTCTATATTTTTAAGATTTGGTT
ATATAATGTACGTAATGCAAAGGAAATAAATTTTATACATTATTGAACAGCGTCCAAGTAACTACATTAT
GTGCACTAATAGTTTAGCGTCGTGAAGACTTTATTGTGTCGCGAAAAGTAAAAATTTTAAAAATTAGAGC
ACCTTGAACTTGCGAAAAAGGTTCTCATCAACTGTTTAAAAGGAGGATATCAGGTCCTATTTCTGACAAA
CAATATACAAATTTAGTTTCAAAGATGAATCAGTGCGCGAAGGACATAACTCATTCAATTCAATTCATCA
TTTTTTTTTTATTCTTTTTTTTGATTTCGGTTTCCTTGAAATTTTTTTGATTCGGTAATCTCCGAACAGA
AGGAAGAACGAAGGAAGGAGCACAGACTTAGATTGGTATATATACGCATATGTAGTGTTGAAGAAACATG
AAATTGCCCAGTATTCTTAACCCAACTGCACAGAACAAAAACCTGCAGGAAACGAAGATAAATCATGTCG
AAAGCTACATATAAGGAACGTGCTGCTACTCATCCTAGTCCTGTTGCTGCCAAGCTATTTAATATCATGC
ACGAAAAGCAAACAAACTTGTGTGCTTCATTGGATGTTCGTACCACCAAGGAATTACTGGAGTTAGTTGA
AGCATTAGGTCCCAAAATTTGTTTACTAAAAACACATGTGGATATCTTGACTGATTTTTCCATGGAGGGC
ACAGTTAAGCCGCTAAAGGCATTATCCGCCAAGTACAATTTTTTACTCTTCGAAGACAGAAAATTTGCTG
ACATTGGTAATACAGTCAAATTGCAGTACTCTGCGGGTGTATACAGAATAGCAGAATGGGCAGACATTAC
GAATGCACACGGTGTGGTGGGCCCAGGTATTGTTAGCGGTTTGAAGCAGGCGGCAGAAGAAGTAACAAAG
GAACCTAGAGGCCTTTTGATGTTAGCAGAATTGTCATGCAAGGGCTCCCTATCTACTGGAGAATATACTA
AGGGTACTGTTGACATTGCGAAGAGCGACAAAGATTTTGTTATCGGCTTTATTGCTCAAAGAGACATGGG
TGGAAGAGATGAAGGTTACGATTGGTTGATTATGACACCCGGTGTGGGTTTAGATGACAAGGGAGACGCA
TTGGGTCAACAGTATAGAACCGTGGATGATGTGGTCTCTACAGGATCTGACATTATTATTGTTGGAAGAG
GACTATTTGCAAAGGGAAGGGATGCTAAGGTAGAGGGTGAACGTTACAGAAAAGCAGGCTGGGAAGCATA
TTTGAGAAGATGCGGCCAGCAAAACTAAAAAACTGTATTATAAGTAAATGCATGTATACTAAACTCACAA
ATTAGAGCTTCAATTTAATTATATCAGTTATTACCCTATGCGGTGTGAAATACCGCACAGATGCGTAAGG
AGAAAATACCGCATCAGGATAGGAAAAAACCGAGCTTCCTTTCATCCGGCGCGGCTGTGTTCTACATATC
ACTGAAGCTCCGGGTATTTTAAGTTATACAAGGGAAAGATGCCGGCTAGACTAGCAAGTTTTAGGCTGCT
TAACATTATGGATAGGCGGATAAAGGGCCCAAACAGGATTGTAAAGCTTAGACGCTTCTGGTTGGACAAT
GGTACGTTTGTGTATTAAGTAAGGCTTGGCTGGGGATAGCAACATTGGGCAGAGTATAGAAGACCACAAA
AAAAAGGTATATAAGGGCAGAGAAGTCTTTGTAATGTGTGTAACTTCTCTTCCATGTGTAATCAGTATTT
CTACTTACTTCTTAAATATACAGAAGTAAGACAGATAACCAACAGCCTTTCCCAGATATACATATATATC
TTTATTTCAGCTTAAACAATAATTATATTTGTTTAACTCAAAAATAAAAAAAAAAAACCAAACTCACGCA
ACTAATTATTCCATAATAAAATAACAACATGGCCTCCATCCTCAAGTCGAAGTGCGTCCTCGTCACCGGC
GCGACCGCGGGCATCGGGCGCGCGCTCGCTCGCGCCATCCGTGACCTCCCCTCGAAGCCGACTGTCATCG
CGATGGGCCGCCGGCAGGAGCGGCTCGATGAGCTTGCGAAAGAGGGCTTCAAGACGGCCAAGTTCGACAT
GAACACGACGCCCGACAAGATCAGGGCGTTCGTGGATGATATCACGGCGCAGTACCCGGAGCTGGACGCG
GTCATCCTGAACGCGGGCGTGCAGTATATCTTCGACTTCACCAAGCCCGAGAGCGTGGATTTCAACAAGA
TCAGCACCGAGTTCAACGTCAACTACCTCGCCGTCGTGAGCATGATGACGGCCTTCCTCCCGCACCTAAT
CAAGATCGGGAAAGAGCGCCCCACCCTCCTCGTCCCGGTGACCTCTGGCCTCATGACGATCCCCCTACCG
AGCACGGCGAACTACTCTGCGACGAAGGCGGCCCTCCACAGCATCTCCTTCTCCATCCGCATTCAAATGG
AGAACGCCAAGACAAACGTGCACGTCCTCGAGATTATCCCTCCCCTCGTCGAGTCCGAGTTGCACGACAA
CCAAGGCACCACGGAGGCTCTGTCCAGATTCTGGATGCCCCTTGCCGACTTTATCAACGTCGTCCTCGAC
GGCCTCAAGGAGGGCAAGATCGCCATCACCGCCGGCGCGGCCACCTCAGCGTACCTCCAGTTCGAGAAGG
GCAAGGAGAGCTACCGCAATGGGCTCATGGGGCTGCCAGTTACGCAGTAAGGAGATTGATAAGACTTTTC
TAGTTGCATATCTTTTATATTTAAATCTTATCTATTAGTTAATTTTTTGTAATTTATCCTTATATATAGT
CTGGTTATTCTAAAATATCATTTCAGTATCTAAAAATTCCCCTCTTTTTTCAGTTATATCTTAACAGGCG
ACAGTCCAAATGTTGATTTATCCCAGTCCGATTCATCAGGGTTGTGAAGCATTTTGTCAATGGTCGAAAT
CACATCAGTAATAGTGCCTCTTACTTGCCTCATAGAATTTCTTTCTCTTAACGTCACCGTTTGGTCTTTT
ATAGTTTCGAAATCTATGGTGATACCAAATGGTGTTCCCAATTCATCGTTACGGGCGTATTTTTTACCAA
TTGAAGTATTGGAATCGTCAATTTTAAAGTATATCTCTCTTTTACGTAAAGCCTGCGAGATCCTCTTAAG
TATAGCGGGGAAGCCATCGTTATTCGATATTGTCGTAACAAATACTTTGATCGGCGCTATGCGGCCGCCA
CCGCGGTGGAGCTCCAGCTTTTGTTCCCTTTAGTGAGGGTTAATTGCGCGCTTGGCGAGACTCAAACAAG
ATATATTTTGCCCGCCTTACAGACGAAACTAGTTGGAGGTTATGGAGCATACTATCACGTGGGCGGCCAC
TGGTGAGTTACTACACCCCAGGGGCAACGTTGATGCTCCTAAAAAACTCTGGCTGGACGCAAGCCGTAAC
ACCCGTGTCACTTCATAATCGTTTGCAATTCAGGGCTTGATCTACACATTACCCTGTTATCCCTATTAAT
TAATACGGTTATCCACAGAATCAGGGGATAACGCAGGAAAGAACATGTGAGCAAAAGGCCAGCAAAAGGC
CAGGAACCGTAAAAAGGCCGCGTTGCTGGCGTTTTTCCATAGGCTCCGCCCCCCTGACGAGCATCACAAA
AATCGACGCTCAAGTCAGAGGTGGCGAAACCCGACAGGACTATAAAGATACCAGGCGTTTCCCCCTGGAA
GCTCCCTCGTGCGCTCTCCTGTTCCGACCCTGCCGCTTACCGGATACCTGTCCGCCTTTCTCCCTTCGGG
AAGCGTGGCGCTTTCTCATAGCTCACGCTGTAGGTATCTCAGTTCGGTGTAGGTCGTTCGCTCCAAGCTG
GGCTGTGTGCACGAACCCCCCGTTCAGCCCGACCGCTGCGCCTTATCCGGTAACTATCGTCTTGAGTCCA
ACCCGGTAAGACACGACTTATCGCCACTGGCAGCAGCCACTGGTAACAGGATTAGCAGAGCGAGGTATGT
AGGCGGTGCTACAGAGTTCTTGAAGTGGTGGCCTAACTACGGCTACACTAGAAGAACAGTATTTGGTATC
TGCGCTCTGCTGAAGCCAGTTACCTTCGGAAAAAGAGTTGGTAGCTCTTGATCCGGCAAACAAACCACCG
CTGGTAGCGGTGGTTTTTTTGTTTGCAAGCAGCAGATTACGCGCAGAAAAAAAGGATCTCAAGAAGATCC
TTTGATCTTTTCTACGGGGTCTGACGCTCAGTGGAACGAAAACTCACGTTAAGGGATTTTGGTCATGAGA
TTATCAAAAAGGATCTTCACCTAGATCCTTTTAAATTAAAAATGAAGTTTTAAATCAATCTAAAGTATAT
ATGAGTAAACTTGGTCTGACAGTTACCAATGCTTAATCAGTGAGGCACCTATCTCAGCGATCTGTCTATT
TCGTTCATCCATAGTTGCCTGACTCCCCGTCGTGTAGATAACTACGATACGGGAGGGCTTACCATCTGGC
CCCAGTGCTGCAATGATACCGCGAGACCCACGCTCACCGGCTCCAGATTTATCAGCAATAAACCAGCCAG
CCGGAAGGGCCGAGCGCAGAAGTGGTCCTGCAACTTTATCCGCCTCCATCCAGTCTATTAATTGTTGCCG
GGAAGCTAGAGTAAGTAGTTCGCCAGTTAATAGTTTGCGCAACGTTGTTGCCATTGCTACAGGCATCGTG
GTGTCACGCTCGTCGTTTGGTATGGCTTCATTCAGCTCCGGTTCCCAACGATCAAGGCGAGTTACATGAT
CCCCCATGTTGTGCAAAAAAGCGGTTAGCTCCTTCGGTCCTCCGATCGTTGTCAGAAGTAAGTTGGCCGC
AGTGTTATCACTCATGGTTATGGCAGCACTGCATAATTCTCTTACTGTCATGCCATCCGTAAGATGCTTT
TCTGTGACTGGTGAGTACTCAACCAAGTCATTCTGAGAATAGTGTATGCGGCGACCGAGTTGCTCTTGCC
CGGCGTCAATACGGGATAATACCGCGCCACATAGCAGAACTTTAAAAGTGCTCATCATTGGAAAACGTTC
TTCGGGGCGAAAACTCTCAAGGATCTTACCGCTGTTGAGATCCAGTTCGATGTAACCCACTCGTGCACCC
AACTGATCTTCAGCATCTTTTACTTTCACCAGCGTTTCTGGGTGAGCAAAAACAGGAAGGCAAAATGCCG
CAAAAAAGGGAATAAGGGCGACACGGAAATGTTGAATACTCATACTCTTCCTTTTTCAATATTATTGAAG
CATTTATCAGGGTTATTGTCTCATGAGCGGATACATATTTGAATGTATTTAGAAAAATAAACAAATAGGG
GTTCCGCGCACATTTCCCCGAAAAGTGCCACCTGAACGAAGCATCTGTGCTTCATTTTGTAGAACAAAAA
TGCAACGCGAGAGCGCTAATTTTTCAAACAAAGAATCTGAGCTGCATTTTTACAGAACAGAAATGCAACG
CGAAAGCGCTATTTTACCAACGAAGAATCTGTGCTTCATTTTTGTAAAACAAAAATGCAACGCGAGAGCG
CTAATTTTTCAAACAAAGAATCTGAGCTGCATTTTTACAGAACAGAAATGCAACGCGAGAGCGCTATTTT
ACCAACAAAGAATCTATACTTCTTTTTTGTTCTACAAAAATGCATCCCGAGAGCGCTATTTTTCTAACAA
AGCATCTTAGATTACTTTTTTTCTCCTTTGTGCGCTCTATAATGCAGTCTCTTGATAACTTTTTGCACTG
TAGGTCCGTTAAGGTTAGAAGAAGGCTACTTTGGTGTCTATTTTCTCTTCCATAAAAAAAGCCTGACTCC
ACTTCCCGCGTTTACTGATTACTAGCGAAGCTGCGGGTGCATTTTTTCAAGATAAAGGCATCCCCGATTA
TATTCTATACCGATGTGGATTGCGCATACTTTGTGAACAGAAAGTGATAGCGTTGATGATTCTTCATTGG
TCAGAAAATTATGAACGGTTTCTTCTATTTTGTCTCTATATACTACGTATAGGAAATGTTTACATTTTCG
TATTGTTTTCGATTCACTCTATGAATAGTTCTTACTACAATTTTTTTGTCTAAAGAGTAATACTAGAGAT
AAACATAAAAAATGTAGAGGTCGAGTTTAGATGCAAGTTCAAGGAGCGAAAGGTGGATGGGTAGGTTATA
TAGGGATATAGCACAGAGATATATAGCAAAGAGATACTTTTGAGCAATGTTTGTGGAAGCGGTATTCGCA
ATATTTTAGTAGCTCGTTACAGTCCGGTGCGTTTTTGGTTTTTTGAAAGTGCGTCTTCAGAGCGCTTTTG
GTTTTCAAAAGCGCTCTGAAGTTCCTATACTTTCTAGAGAATAGGAACTTCGGAATAGGAACTTCAAAGC
GTTTCCGAAAACGAGCGCTTCCGAAAATGCAACGCGAGCTGCGCACATACAGCTCACTGTTCACGTCGCA
CCTATATCTGCGTGTTGCCTGTATATATATATACATGAGAAGAACGGCATAGTGCGTGTTTATGCTTAAA
TGCGTACTTATATGCGTCTATTTATGTAGGATGAAAGGTAGTCTAGTACCTCCTGTGATATTATCCCATT
CCATGCGGGGTATCGTATGCTTCCTTCAGCACTACCCTTTAGCTGTTCTATATGCTGCCACTCCTCAATT
GGATTAGTCTCATCCTTCAATGCTATCATTTCCTTTGATATTGGATCATACTAAGAAACCATTATTATCA
TGACATTAACCTATAAAAATAGGCGTATCACGAGGCCCTTTCGTCTCGCGCGTTTCGGTGATGACGGTGA
GCGCGTTTCGGTGATGACGGTGAAAACCTCGGCGCGCCATTACCCTGTTATCCCTAATATACAACGCAAA
GAAGCTGGAAAATTGGCGAGGGAATCCTGTTTCTGTCTATCCAAGAATGGGCATGAGGTGGCAACCGTCG
TGCTAGCGTACAGGGTGCACTTTGTAACCATTTGGGACACCGGACACTCGCTGTTTTCGAAATTACCCTT
TAAGCGCGGGTATTGAACCAGGCTTATGCCCAAGATCGTAGCAAGCATTTAAATGACGGTATCGATAAGC
TTGATATCGAATTCCTGCAGCCCGGGGGATCCACTAGTTCTAGATTAATTAATATCTAAAAATTGCCTTA
TGATCCGTCTCTCCGGTTACAGCCTGTGTAACTGATTAATCCTGCCTTTCTAATCACCATTCTAATGTTT
TAATTAAGGGATTTTGTCTTCATTAACGGCTTTCGCTCATAAAAATGTTATGACGTTTTGCCCGCAGGCG
GGAAACCATCCACTTCACGAGACTGATCTCCTCTGCCGGAACACCGGGCATCTCCAACTTATAAGTTGGA
GAAATAAGAGAATTTCAGATTGAGAGAATGAAAAAAAAAAAAAAAAAAAAGGCAGAGGAGAGCATAGAAA
TGGGGTTCACTTTTTGGTAAAGCTATAGCATGCCTATCACATATAAATAGAGTGCCAGTAGCGACTTTTT
TCACACTCGAAATACTCTTACTACTGCTCTCTTGTTGTTTTTATCACTTCTTGTTTCTTCTTGGTAAATA
GAATATCAAGCTACAAAAAGCATACAATCAACTATCAACTATTAACTATATCGTAATACACAATGTTCAG
CCTTCTCCGACGACACCTTTACACCCTCTTCCTCTTCACGTACAG
